>Addgene plasmid #124122 | pET21a-ValRS-His | addgene full sequence | sequence record 240743 | Addgene Partial NGS Result
ATCCGGATATAGTTCCTCCTTTCAGCAAAAAACCCCTCAAGACCCGTTTAGAGGCCCCAAGGGGTTATGC
TAGTTATTGCTCAGCGGTGGCAGCAGCCAACTCAGCTTCCTTTCGGGCTTTGTTAGCAGCCGGATCTCAG
TGGTGGTGGTGGTGGTGCTCGAGTGCGGCCGCGGCGATAACAGCCTGCTGTTCAATCAGTTTCGCTTTCG
CTTCCGCATAGCCTTCCAGCTTCTCACGCTCTTTCGCGATGACCGCTTCCGGTGCGCGGGCGACAAAGCC
TTCGTTCGCCAGTTTGTTCTCGATACGGCTGATTTCACCTTCAATCTTCGCCACTTCTTTCGCCAGACGC
GCCAGCTCATCTTCTTTGTTGATGAGGCCAGCCATCGGGATCAGCAGCTCTGCACCGTCGATGATCTTCG
TAACGGAAACCGGACCTTTGTCATCGGCAGGCAGCACGGTGATACTTTCCAGACGCGCCAGGGTTTGCAG
GAAGCCACGGTTTTCATTTACGCGACGTTCTGCATCCGCGCTGCAACCACGCAGCAGCAGCTCCAGCGGT
TTGCCCGGCGCGATGTTCATTTCTGCACGGATGTTACGTACCGCAACGATCGCCTGTTTCAGCCATTCGG
TGTCGGCCAGTGCGGCTTCATCAACCTGAGATGCATCGTACTGCGGGAACGGCTGCAGCATGATGGTGTC
GGCAGTGATACCGCAAAGTACTTTCACACGCTGCCAGATGGTTTCGGTGATGAACGGAATGATCGGATGC
GCGAGGCGCAGCAGACCTTCCAGTACAGTCACCAGCGTATGGCGAGTACCGCGCAGTTCTGCTTCGGTGC
CACCGTTCATTACCGGCTTGGTCAGCTCGAGATACCAGTCACAGAACTGGTTCCAGGTGAACTCATACAG
AATGCCTGCGGCGATATCGAAGCGGAAGCTGTCCAGCGCTTCGCGGTACGCTTTGATGGTCTGGTTGAAC
TCCGCCAGAATCCAGCGGTCCGCCAGCGACAGCGTCATTTCGCCGCCGTTGAAGCCGCAATCCTGACCTT
CTGTGTTCATCAGCACAAAGCGGCTGGCGTTCCACAGCTTGTTACAGAAGTTACGGTAACCTTCCAGACG
CTTCATATCCCAGTTGATGTCACGACCGGTAGACGCCAGCGCCGCCAGGGTGAAGCGCAGCGCGTCAGTA
CCGTGCGGCTCAATACCGTTCGGGAACTGCTTCTCGGTGCGCTTACGGATTTTGTCCGCCAGCTGCGGCT
GCATCATATTGCCGGTACGTTTTTCCAGCAGTTCTGGCAGCGAAATACCGTCAACCATATCCAGTGGGTC
GATAACGTTACCCTTGGATTTGGACATCTTCTGGCCTTCGTCATCACGAATCAGGCCGGTCATGTAAACG
GTGTGGAACGGCACCTGCGGTTTGCCATTTTCATCTTTGATGAAGTGCATGGTCATCATGATCATGCGGG
CAATCCAGAAGAAAATGATGTCGAAACCAGATACCATCACGCTGGTTGGGTGGAACTGACGCAGGGCGTC
GGTATTTTCCGGCCAGCCAAGGGTAGAGAAGGTCCACAGCGCAGAAGAGAACCAGGTATCGAGAACGTCT
TCGTCCTGACGCAGGACAACATCAGCACCGAGGTTATTTTCTTTACGCACTTCGTCTTCGTTGCGGCCAA
CATAAACGTTACCCGCTTCGTCATACCATGCCGGGATACGGTGACCCCACCACAACTGACGAGAGATACA
CCAGTCCTGAATATCGCGCATCCAGGAGAAGTACATGTTTTCGTACTGCTTCGGTACGAACTGAATGTCG
CCGTTCTCAACCGCTTCAACCGCCGGTTTCGCCAGGACATCGGCACGCACGTACCACTGGTCGGTCAGCA
TTGGTTCGATAACTACGCCGCCACGGTCGCCGTAAGGAACGGTCAGGTCGTGCGGTTTAATTTCTTCCAG
CAGGCCAAGCGCGTCAACTGCGGCAACGACTGCTTTACGTGCAGCAAAACGCTCCAGTTTCTGGAACTCT
GCAGGGATTTCGCTGGAATAAACGTCAGATTCGTTACCTTTGGTATCGAACACCTGGGCGCTTTCACGGA
TATCGCCGTCAAAGGTCAGGATGTTGATCATCGGCAGGGCGTGACGTTTACCCACTTCATAGTCGTTAAA
GTCGTGCGCCGGAGTGATTTTCACGCAGCCGGTGCCTTTTTCCATGTCGGCGTGTTCGTCGCCAACGATC
GGAATACGACGGTTAACCAGCGGCAGAATGACATATTTGCCAATCAGATCTTTGTAACGCGGATCTTCCG
GGTTAACGGCTACGCCAGTATCGCCCAGCAGGGTTTCTGGACGGGTAGTCGCGACCACCAGATAATCTTT
ACCGTCTGCGGTTTTCGCACCGTCAGCCAGCGGATAGCGGATGTGCCACATCGAACCTTTCGATTCGCGG
TTTTCGACTTCCAGGTCAGAGATAGCGGTGCGCAGTTTCGGATCCCAGTTTACCAGGCGTTTGCCACGGT
AAATCAGGTCTTCTTTATACAGACGAACGAAAACTTCTTTCACCGCATTGGACAGGCCTTCGTCCATGGT
GAAGCGTTCACGCTCCCAGTCGACGGAGTTGCCGAGACGGCGCATCTGACGGGTAATGGTGCCGCCAGAT
TCCGCTTTCCATTCCCAGATTTTGTCGATGAAAGCTTCGCGGCCGTAGTCGTGACGGGTTTTACCTTCTT
CTGCGGCAATCTTGCGCTCAACGACCATCTGGGTAGCGATCCCGGCGTGGTCAGTACCGACCTGCCACAG
GGTGTTTTTGCCCTGCATGCGCTGATAGCGGATCATGGTATCCATGATGGTTTGCTGGAAGGCGTGACCC
ATATGCAAACTGCCGGTGACGTTCGGCGGCGGGATCATGATGCAGAAACTTTCCTGGCTTTCATCGCCAT
TAGGCTTAAAGTAGCCCTGCTTTTCCCAGTGCTCGTAAAGCGGCTGTTCGATATCTTGTGGGTTATATGT
CTTTTCCATTTTTCCATCTCCTTCTAGAGGGGAATTGTTATCCGCTCACAATTCCCCTATAGTGAGTCGT
ATTAATTTCGCGGGATCGAGATCTCGATCCTCTACGCCGGACGCATCGTGGCCGGCATCACCGGCGCCAC
AGGTGCGGTTGCTGGCGCCTATATCGCCGACATCACCGATGGGGAAGATCGGGCTCGCCACTTCGGGCTC
ATGAGCGCTTGTTTCGGCGTGGGTATGGTGGCAGGCCCCGTGGCCGGGGGACTGTTGGGCGCCATCTCCT
TGCATGCACCATTCCTTGCGGCGGCGGTGCTCAACGGCCTCAACCTACTACTGGGCTGCTTCCTAATGCA
GGAGTCGCATAAGGGAGAGCGTCGAGATCCCGGACACCATCGAATGGCGCAAAACCTTTCGCGGTATGGC
ATGATAGCGCCCGGAAGAGAGTCAATTCAGGGTGGTGAATGTGAAACCAGTAACGTTATACGATGTCGCA
GAGTATGCCGGTGTCTCTTATCAGACCGTTTCCCGCGTGGTGAACCAGGCCAGCCACGTTTCTGCGAAAA
CGCGGGAAAAAGTGGAAGCGGCGATGGCGGAGCTGAATTACATTCCCAACCGCGTGGCACAACAACTGGC
GGGCAAACAGTCGTTGCTGATTGGCGTTGCCACCTCCAGTCTGGCCCTGCACGCGCCGTCGCAAATTGTC
GCGGCGATTAAATCTCGCGCCGATCAACTGGGTGCCAGCGTGGTGGTGTCGATGGTAGAACGAAGCGGCG
TCGAAGCCTGTAAAGCGGCGGTGCACAATCTTCTCGCGCAACGCGTCAGTGGGCTGATCATTAACTATCC
GCTGGATGACCAGGATGCCATTGCTGTGGAAGCTGCCTGCACTAATGTTCCGGCGTTATTTCTTGATGTC
TCTGACCAGACACCCATCAACAGTATTATTTTCTCCCATGAAGACGGTACGCGACTGGGCGTGGAGCATC
TGGTCGCATTGGGTCACCAGCAAATCGCGCTGTTAGCGGGCCCATTAAGTTCTGTCTCGGCGCGTCTGCG
TCTGGCTGGCTGGCATAAATATCTCACTCGCAATCAAATTCAGCCGATAGCGGAACGGGAAGGCGACTGG
AGTGCCATGTCCGGTTTTCAACAAACCATGCAAATGCTGAATGAGGGCATCGTTCCCACTGCGATGCTGG
TTGCCAACGATCAGATGGCGCTGGGCGCAATGCGCGCCATTACCGAGTCCGGGCTGCGCGTTGGTGCGGA
TATCTCGGTAGTGGGATACGACGATACCGAAGACAGCTCATGTTATATCCCGCCGTTAACCACCATCAAA
CAGGATTTTCGCCTGCTGGGGCAAACCAGCGTGGACCGCTTGCTGCAACTCTCTCAGGGCCAGGCGGTGA
AGGGCAATCAGCTGTTGCCCGTCTCACTGGTGAAAAGAAAAACCACCCTGGCGCCCAATACGCAAACCGC
CTCTCCCCGCGCGTTGGCCGATTCATTAATGCAGCTGGCACGACAGGTTTCCCGACTGGAAAGCGGGCAG
TGAGCGCAACGCAATTAATGTAAGTTAGCTCACTCATTAGGCACCGGGATCTCGACCGATGCCCTTGAGA
GCCTTCAACCCAGTCAGCTCCTTCCGGTGGGCGCGGGGCATGACTATCGTCGCCGCACTTATGACTGTCT
TCTTTATCATGCAACTCGTAGGACAGGTGCCGGCAGCGCTCTGGGTCATTTTCGGCGAGGACCGCTTTCG
CTGGAGCGCGACGATGATCGGCCTGTCGCTTGCGGTATTCGGAATCTTGCACGCCCTCGCTCAAGCCTTC
GTCACTGGTCCCGCCACCAAACGTTTCGGCGAGAAGCAGGCCATTATCGCCGGCATGGCGGCCCCACGGG
TGCGCATGATCGTGCTCCTGTCGTTGAGGACCCGGCTAGGCTGGCGGGGTTGCCTTACTGGTTAGCAGAA
TGAATCACCGATACGCGAGCGAACGTGAAGCGACTGCTGCTGCAAAACGTCTGCGACCTGAGCAACAACA
TGAATGGTCTTCGGTTTCCGTGTTTCGTAAAGTCTGGAAACGCGGAAGTCAGCGCCCTGCACCATTATGT
TCCGGATCTGCATCGCAGGATGCTGCTGGCTACCCTGTGGAACACCTACATCTGTATTAACGAAGCGCTG
GCATTGACCCTGAGTGATTTTTCTCTGGTCCCGCCGCATCCATACCGCCAGTTGTTTACCCTCACAACGT
TCCAGTAACCGGGCATGTTCATCATCAGTAACCCGTATCGTGAGCATCCTCTCTCGTTTCATCGGTATCA
TTACCCCCATGAACAGAAATCCCCCTTACACGGAGGCATCAGTGACCAAACAGGAAAAAACCGCCCTTAA
CATGGCCCGCTTTATCAGAAGCCAGACATTAACGCTTCTGGAGAAACTCAACGAGCTGGACGCGGATGAA
CAGGCAGACATCTGTGAATCGCTTCACGACCACGCTGATGAGCTTTACCGCAGCTGCCTCGCGCGTTTCG
GTGATGACGGTGAAAACCTCTGACACATGCAGCTCCCGGAGACGGTCACAGCTTGTCTGTAAGCGGATGC
CGGGAGCAGACAAGCCCGTCAGGGCGCGTCAGCGGGTGTTGGCGGGTGTCGGGGCGCAGCCATGACCCAG
TCACGTAGCGATAGCGGAGTGTATACTGGCTTAACTATGCGGCATCAGAGCAGATTGTACTGAGAGTGCA
CCATTGCGGTGTGAAATACCGCACAGATGCGTAAGGAGAAAATACCGCATCAGGCGCTCTTCCGCTTCCT
CGCTCACTGACTCGCTGCGCTCGGTCGTTCGGCTGCGGCGAGCGGTATCAGCTCACTCAAAGGCGGTAAT
ACGGTTATCCACAGAATCAGGGGATAACGCAGGAAAGAACATGTGAGCAAAAGGCCAGCAAAAGGCCAGG
AACCGTAAAAAGGCCGCGTTGCTGGCGTTTTTCCATAGGCTCCGCCCCCCTGACGAGCATCACAAAAATC
GACGCTCAAGTCAGAGGTGGCGAAACCCGACAGGACTATAAAGATACCAGGCGTTTCCCCCTGGAAGCTC
CCTCGTGCGCTCTCCTGTTCCGACCCTGCCGCTTACCGGATACCTGTCCGCCTTTCTCCCTTCGGGAAGC
GTGGCGCTTTCTCATAGCTCACGCTGTAGGTATCTCAGTTCGGTGTAGGTCGTTCGCTCCAAGCTGGGCT
GTGTGCACGAACCCCCCGTTCAGCCCGACCGCTGCGCCTTATCCGGTAACTATCGTCTTGAGTCCAACCC
GGTAAGACACGACTTATCGCCACTGGCAGCAGCCACTGGTAACAGGATTAGCAGAGCGAGGTATGTAGGC
GGTGCTACAGAGTTCTTGAAGTGGTGGCCTAACTACGGCTACACTAGAAGGACAGTATTTGGTATCTGCG
CTCTGCTGAAGCCAGTTACCTTCGGAAAAAGAGTTGGTAGCTCTTGATCCGGCAAACAAACCACCGCTGG
TAGCGGTGGTTTTTTTGTTTGCAAGCAGCAGATTACGCGCAGAAAAAAAGGATCTCAAGAAGATCCTTTG
ATCTTTTCTACGGGGTCTGACGCTCAGTGGAACGAAAACTCACGTTAAGGGATTTTGGTCATGAGATTAT
CAAAAAGGATCTTCACCTAGATCCTTTTAAATTAAAAATGAAGTTTTAAATCAATCTAAAGTATATATGA
GTAAACTTGGTCTGACAGTTACCAATGCTTAATCAGTGAGGCACCTATCTCAGCGATCTGTCTATTTCGT
TCATCCATAGTTGCCTGACTCCCCGTCGTGTAGATAACTACGATACGGGAGGGCTTACCATCTGGCCCCA
GTGCTGCAATGATACCGCGAGACCCACGCTCACCGGCTCCAGATTTATCAGCAATAAACCAGCCAGCCGG
AAGGGCCGAGCGCAGAAGTGGTCCTGCAACTTTATCCGCCTCCATCCAGTCTATTAATTGTTGCCGGGAA
GCTAGAGTAAGTAGTTCGCCAGTTAATAGTTTGCGCAACGTTGTTGCCATTGCTGCAGGCATCGTGGTGT
CACGCTCGTCGTTTGGTATGGCTTCATTCAGCTCCGGTTCCCAACGATCAAGGCGAGTTACATGATCCCC
CATGTTGTGCAAAAAAGCGGTTAGCTCCTTCGGTCCTCCGATCGTTGTCAGAAGTAAGTTGGCCGCAGTG
TTATCACTCATGGTTATGGCAGCACTGCATAATTCTCTTACTGTCATGCCATCCGTAAGATGCTTTTCTG
TGACTGGTGAGTACTCAACCAAGTCATTCTGAGAATAGTGTATGCGGCGACCGAGTTGCTCTTGCCCGGC
GTCAATACGGGATAATACCGCGCCACATAGCAGAACTTTAAAAGTGCTCATCATTGGAAAACGTTCTTCG
GGGCGAAAACTCTCAAGGATCTTACCGCTGTTGAGATCCAGTTCGATGTAACCCACTCGTGCACCCAACT
GATCTTCAGCATCTTTTACTTTCACCAGCGTTTCTGGGTGAGCAAAAACAGGAAGGCAAAATGCCGCAAA
AAAGGGAATAAGGGCGACACGGAAATGTTGAATACTCATACTCTTCCTTTTTCAATATTATTGAAGCATT
TATCAGGGTTATTGTCTCATGAGCGGATACATATTTGAATGTATTTAGAAAAATAAACAAATAGGGGTTC
CGCGCACATTTCCCCGAAAAGTGCCACCTAAATTGTAAGCGTTAATATTTTGTTAAAATTCGCGTTAAAT
TTTTGTTAAATCAGCTCATTTTTTAACCAATAGGCCGAAATCGGCAAAATCCCTTATAAATCAAAAGAAT
AGACCGAGATAGGGT
[37 nt withheld, positions 7856-7892]
AAAGAACGTGGACTCCAACGTCAAAGG
[49 nt withheld, positions 7920-7968]
T
[91 nt withheld, positions 7970-8060]
G
[124 nt withheld, positions 8062-8185]
CCCATTCGCCA
Features (pLannotate 1.2.2; 18 found; start..end, strand, type, name):
     26..73      -  terminator     T7 terminator: transcription terminator for bacteriophage T7 RNA polymerase
     81..130     -  CDS            SET1 (fragment): solubility-enhancement tag derived from T7 phage gene 10B
    140..157     -  CDS            9xHis (fragment): 9xHis affinity tag
    182..3019    -  CDS            valS: SYV_ECOLI - Experimental evidence at protein level: Swiss-Prot protein existence level 1. Catalyzes the attachment of valine to tRNA(Val). As ValRS can inadvertently accommodate and process structurally similar amino acids such as threonine, to avoid such errors, it has a 'posttransfer' editing activity that hydrolyzes mischarged Thr-tRNA(Val) in a tRNA- dependent manner. From Escherichia coli (strain K12).
   3041..3065    -  protein_bind   lac operator: The lac repressor binds to the lac operator to inhibit transcription in E. coli. This inhibition can be relieved by adding lactose or isopropyl-β-D-thiogalactopyranoside (IPTG). lac repressor encoded by lacI
   3066..3084    -  promoter       T7 promoter: promoter for bacteriophage T7 RNA polymerase
   3106..3385    +  CDS            TcR (fragment): tetracycline efflux protein; tet; confers resistance to tetracycline
   3393..3470    +  promoter       lacI promoter: lacI
   3471..4553    +  CDS            lacI: lac repressor; lacI; The lac repressor binds to the lac operator to inhibit transcription in E. coli. This inhibition can be relieved by adding lactose or isopropyl-β-D-thiogalactopyranoside (IPTG).
   4566..4587    +  protein_bind   CAP binding site: CAP binding activates transcription in the presence of cAMP. E. coli catabolite activator protein
   4602..4893    +  CDS            TcR (fragment): tetracycline efflux protein; tet; confers resistance to tetracycline
   4965..5345    -  CDS            YPB1_ECOLX: Protein predicted: Swiss-Prot protein existence level 4. From Escherichia coli.
   5362..5553    +  CDS            rop: Rop protein, which maintains plasmids at low copy number; rop
   5655..5794    +  misc_feature   bom: basis of mobility region from pBR322
   5980..6568    -  rep_origin     ori: high-copy-number ColE1/pMB1/pBR322/pUC origin of replication
   6739..7599    -  CDS            AmpR: β-lactamase; bla; confers resistance to ampicillin, carbenicillin, and related antibiotics
   7600..7704    -  promoter       AmpR promoter: bla
   7757..8185    -  rep_origin     f1 ori (sequence partly withheld): f1 bacteriophage origin of replication; arrow indicates direction of (+) strand synthesis
