[The description below was written by a language model from this plasmid's Addgene catalogue record and pLannotate feature annotations shown in this document.]
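Description:
pET21a-ValRS-His is a bacterial expression plasmid built on the pET21a(+) backbone for overproducing Escherichia coli valyl-tRNA synthetase (ValRS, product of valS) with a C-terminal hexahistidine tag. It replicates in E. coli from a ColE1/pMB1-type origin, accompanied by the pBR322-derived rop gene and bom region, and is selected with ampicillin through the β-lactamase (AmpR) cassette. An f1 phage origin is also present, which allows single-stranded DNA production. The catalogue lists the plasmid as high copy. The short tetracycline-resistance fragments and the small predicted ORF in the annotation are nonfunctional remnants of the pBR322 lineage rather than working markers.

The valS coding sequence sits downstream of a T7 promoter fused to a lac operator and is followed by the His tag and the T7 terminator. The plasmid also carries lacI with its own promoter. The lac repressor keeps transcription off until it is relieved by IPTG, and expression requires a host that supplies T7 RNA polymerase. The His tag, which the automated annotation labels as a fragment of a longer His tag, permits affinity purification of the enzyme. The brief "SET1" hit between the tag and the terminator lies beyond the tag and is probably just backbone sequence.

ValRS charges tRNA(Val) with valine and edits mischarged Thr-tRNA(Val). It is one of the aminoacyl-tRNA synthetases purified individually to assemble the PURE reconstituted cell-free translation system, which is the stated purpose of this plasmid. The cloning sites are not recorded. The depositors note that the plasmid may be prone to deletions in the promoter region, and the sequence record is described as a partial NGS result.
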