Addgene plasmid #124122: pET21a-ValRS-His
Purpose: Bacterial expression plasmid for PURE system components
Depositing lab: Sebastian Maerkl & Takuya Ueda. Depositing organization: The University of Tokyo. Publication: Cell-free translation reconstituted with purified components. Shimizu Y, Inoue A, Tomari Y, Suzuki T, Yokogawa T, Nishikawa K, Ueda T. Nat Biotechnol. 2001 Aug;19(8):751-5. doi: 10.1038/90802. PubMed 11479568.
Backbone
  Vector backbone: pET21a(+)
  Vector type: Bacterial Expression
Growth in bacteria
  Bacterial resistance: Ampicillin, 100 μg/mL
  Growth temperature: 37°C
  Growth strain: DH5alpha ; JM109
  Copy number: High Copy
Gene/Insert
  Gene/Insert name: Valyl-tRNA ligase (alt names: valS; ValRS)
  Species: Escherichia coli
  Entrez Gene: valS (a.k.a. b4258, ECK4251, JW4215, val-act)
  Tag / fusion protein: 6x-His (C terminal on insert)
  Cloning method: Restriction Enzyme; 5′ cloning site Unknown (unknown if destroyed)
Terms and licenses: Academic/Nonprofit Terms; Industry Terms: Not Available to Industry
Depositor comments: It is recommended to screen DNA preps from multiple colonies by Sanger sequencing, as this plasmid may be prone to deletions in the promoter region.
How to cite: pET21a-ValRS-His was a gift from Sebastian Maerkl & Takuya Ueda (Addgene plasmid # 124122 ; http://n2t.net/addgene:124122 ; RRID:Addgene_124122)
