>Addgene plasmid #124122 | pET21a-ValRS-His | depositor partial sequence | sequence record 236241 | Sequencing result for the insert
AAAACCCCTCAGACCCGTTTAGAGGCCCCAAGGGGTTATGCTAGTTATTGCTCAGCGGTGGCAGCAGCCA
ACTCAGCTTCCTTTCGGGCTTTGTTAGCAGCCGGATCTCAGTGGTGGTGGTGGTGGTGCTCGAGTGCGGC
CGCGGCGATAACAGCCTGCTGTTCAATCAGTTTCGCTTTCGCTTCCGCATAGCCTTCCAGCTTCTCACGC
TCTTTCGCGATGACCGCTTCCGGTGCGCGGGCGACAAAGCCTTCGTTCGCCAGTTTGTTCTCGATACGGC
TGATTTCACCTTCAATCTTCGCCACTTCTTTCGCCAGACGCGCCAGCTCATCTTCTTTGTTGATGAGGCC
AGCCATCGGGATCAGCAGCTCTGCACCGTCGATGATCTTCGTAACGGAAACCGGACCTTTGTCATCGGCA
GGCAGCACGGTGATACTTTCCAGACGCGCCAGGGTTTGCAGGAAGCCACGGTTTTCATTTACGCGACGTT
CTGCATCCGCGCTGCAACCACGCAGCAGCAGCTCCAGCGGTTTGCCCGGCGCGATGTTCATTTCTGCACG
GATGTTACGTACCGCAACGATCGCCTGTTTCAGCCATTCGGTGTCGGCCAGTGCGGCTTCATCAACCTGA
GATGCATCGTACTGCGGGAACGGCTGCAGCATGATGGTGTCGGCAGTGATACCGCAAAGTACTTTCACAC
GCTGCCAGATGGTTTCGGTGATGAACGGAATGATCGGATGCGCGAGGCGCAGCAGACCTTCCAGTACAGT
CACCAGCGTATGGCGAGTACCGCGCAGTTCTGCTTCGGTGCCACCGTTCATTACCGGCTTGGTCAGCTCG
AGATACCAGTCACAGAACTGGTTCCAGGTGAACTCATACAGAATGCCTGCGGCGATATCGAAGCGGAAGC
TGTCCAGCGCTTCGCGGTACGCTTTGATGGTCTGGTTGAACTCCGCCAGAATCCAGCGGTCCGCCAGCGA
CAGCGTCATTTCGCCGCCGTTGAAGCCGCAATCCTGACCTTCTGTGTTCATCAGCACAAAGCGGCTGGCG
TTCCACAGCTTGTTACAGAAGTTACGGTAACCTTCCAGACGCTTCATATCCCAGTTGATGTCACGACCGG
TAGACGCCAGCGCCGCCAGGGTGAAGCGCAACSCGTCAGTACCGTGCGGCTCAATACCGTTCGGGAACTG
CTTCYCGGTGCSCTTACGGATTTTGTCCGCAGCTGCGGCTGC
