>Addgene plasmid #124122 | pET21a-ValRS-His | depositor partial sequence | sequence record 236242 | Sequencing result for the insert
TATACGACTCACTATAGGGGAATTGTGAGCGGATAACAATTCCCCTCTAGAAGGAGATGGAAAAATGGAA
AAGACATATAACCCACAAGATATCGAACAGCCGCTTTACGAGCACTGGGAAAAGCAGGGCTACTTTAAGC
CTAATGGCGATGAAAGCCAGGAAAGTTTCTGCATCATGATCCCGCCGCCGAACGTCACNGGCAGTTTGCA
TATGGGTCACGCCTTCCAGCAAACCATCATGGATACCATGATCCGCTATCAGCGCATGCAGGGCAAAAAC
ACCCTGTGGCAGGTCGGTACTGACCACGCCGGGATCGCTACCCAGATGGTCGTTGAGCGCAAGATTGCCG
CAGAAGAAGGTAAAACCCGTCACGACTACGGCCGCGAAGCTTTCATCGACAAAATCTGGGAATGGAAAGC
GGAATCTGGCGGCACCATTACCCGTCAGATGCGCCGTCTCGGCAACTCCGTCGACTGGGAGCGTGAACGC
TTCACCATGGACGAAGGCCTGTCCAATGCGGTGAAAGAAGTTTTCGTTCGTCTGTATAAAGAAGACCTGA
TTTACCGTGGCAAACGCCTGGTAAACTGGGATCCGAAACTGCGCACCGCTATCTCTGACCTGGAAGTCGA
AAACCGCGAATCGAAAGGTTCGATGTGGCACATCCGCTATCCGCTGGCTGACGGTGCGAAAACCGCAGAC
GGTAAAGATTATCTGGTGGTCGCGACTACCCGTCCAGAAACCCTGCTGGGCGATACTGGCGTAGCCGTTA
ACCCGGAAGATCCGCGTTACAAAGATCTGATTGGCAAATATGTCATTCTGCCGCTGGTTAACCGTCGTAT
TCCGATCGTTGGCGACGAACACGCCGACATGGAAAAAGGCACCGGCTGCGTGAAAATCACTCCGGCGCAC
GACTTTAACGACTATGAAGTGGGTAAACGTCACGCCCTGCCGATGATCAACATCCTGACCTTTGACGGCG
ATATCCGTGAAAGCGCCCAGGTGTTCGATACCAAAGGTAACGAATCTGACGTTTATTCCAGCGAAATCCC
TGCANAGTTCCAGAAACTGGAAGCGTTTTGCTGCACGTAA
